Addgene plasmid #149153: pGBW-m4046699
Purpose: Yeast Expression plasmid for SARS-CoV-2 nsp2
Depositing lab: Ginkgo Bioworks & Benjie Chen. Depositing organization: Ginkgo Bioworks.
Backbone
  Vector backbone: AmpR; 2u URA3
  Backbone size w/o insert (bp): 4078
  Vector type: Yeast Expression
  Selectable markers: URA3
Growth in bacteria
  Bacterial resistance: Ampicillin, 100 μg/mL
  Growth temperature: 37°C
  Growth strain: DH5alpha
  Copy number: High Copy
Gene/Insert
  Gene/Insert name: SARS-CoV-2 nsp2
  Species: S. cerevisiae (budding yeast); Severe acute respiratory syndrome coronavirus 2
  Insert size (bp): 1907
  Mutation: wt
  Entrez Gene: ORF1ab (a.k.a. GU280_gp01)
  Promoter: pGAL1
  Cloning method: Unknown
Resource information
  A portion of this plasmid was derived from a plasmid made by: GinkgoBioworks
Depositor comments: NCBI Reference Sequence: YP_009725298.1. Created by gene synthesis with Not1 site. NGS used for QC was performed by Ginkgo and may not fully cover the entire plasmid.
How to cite: pGBW-m4046699 was a gift from Ginkgo Bioworks & Benjie Chen (Addgene plasmid # 149153 ; http://n2t.net/addgene:149153 ; RRID:Addgene_149153)
