[The description below was written by a language model from this plasmid's Addgene catalogue record and pLannotate feature annotations shown in this document.]
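Description:
pGBW-m4046699 is an episomal yeast expression plasmid for producing the SARS-CoV-2 non-structural protein 2 (nsp2) in Saccharomyces cerevisiae. It is a shuttle vector. In E. coli it replicates from a high-copy ColE1/pUC-type origin and is selected with ampicillin through a β-lactamase gene, which the annotation places downstream of a cat promoter. In yeast it is maintained by the 2μ origin, which supports multicopy episomal replication, and is selected by URA3 complementation of uracil auxotrophy. URA3 also allows counterselection with 5-fluoroorotic acid. Short phage T3 and T7 early terminators flank the bacterial origin, and a tonB terminator sits beside the resistance cassette, presumably insulating these modules from read-through transcription. A short rop annotation adjoins AmpR, although the catalogue lists the plasmid as high copy.

The payload is a wild-type nsp2 coding sequence of about 1.9 kb, made by gene synthesis. It corresponds to the nsp2 portion of the viral ORF1ab/ORF1a polyprotein. The automated annotation identifies this region as a fragment of the replicase polyprotein 1a. The nsp10 function text attached to that hit is generic polyprotein boilerplate and does not describe this insert. The ORF lies between the galactose-inducible, Gal4-regulated GAL1 promoter and a CYC1 terminator fragment, so expression can be switched on by galactose. No epitope tags or reporters are annotated. The listing of budding yeast alongside the virus as species may indicate codon adaptation, but the record does not say so. The record gives no use beyond yeast expression of nsp2. The depositor notes that the sequencing used for quality control may not cover the entire plasmid.
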