Features (pLannotate 1.2.2; 13 found; start..end, strand, type, name):
     25..466     +  promoter       GAL1 promoter: S. cerevisiae GAL1; inducible promoter, regulated by Gal4
    481..2388    +  CDS            R1A_SARS2 (fragment): Experimental evidence at protein level: Swiss-Prot protein existence level 1. [Non-structural protein 10]: Plays a pivotal role in viral transcription by stimulating both nsp14 3'-5' exoribonuclease and nsp16 2'-O-methyltransferase activities. Therefore plays an essential role in viral mRNAs cap methylation. From Severe acute respiratory syndrome coronavirus 2 (2019-nCoV) (SARS-CoV-2).
   2417..2589    +  terminator     CYC1 terminator (fragment): S. cerevisiae CYC1; transcription terminator for CYC1
   2625..2801    +  promoter       URA3 promoter (fragment): S. cerevisiae URA3
   2802..3605    +  CDS            URA3: orotidine-5'-phosphate decarboxylase, required for uracil biosynthesis; S. cerevisiae URA3; yeast auxotrophic marker, counterselectable with 5-fluoroorotic acid (5-FOA)
   3688..4670    -  rep_origin     2μ ori: yeast 2μ plasmid origin of replication
   4748..4777    +  terminator     T3Te terminator: phage T3 early transcription terminator
   4799..5386    +  rep_origin     ori: high-copy-number ColE1/pMB1/pBR322/pUC origin of replication
   5398..5425    -  terminator     T7Te terminator: phage T7 early transcription terminator
   5449..5640    -  CDS            rop: Rop protein, which maintains plasmids at low copy number; rop
   5641..6501    -  CDS            AmpR: β-lactamase; bla; confers resistance to ampicillin, carbenicillin, and related antibiotics
   6502..6604    -  promoter       cat promoter: promoter of the E. coli cat gene encoding chloramphenicol acetyltransferase
   6605..6636    -  terminator     tonB terminator: bidirectional E. coli tonB-P14 transcription terminator
>Addgene plasmid #149153 | pGBW-m4046699 | addgene full sequence | sequence record 298249 | Ginkgo NGS Result
GCGGCCGCTTGCTATATTGAAGTACGGATTAGAAGCCGCCGAGCGGGCGACAGCCCTCCGACGGAAGACT
CTCCTCCGTGCGTCCTCGTCTTCACCGGTCGCGTTCCTGAAACGCAGATGTGCCTCGCGCCGCACTGCTC
CGAACAATAAAGATTCTACAATACTAGCTTTTATGGTTATGAAGAGGAAAAATTGGCAGTAACCTGGCCC
CACAAACCTTCAAATTAACGAATCAAATTAACAACCATAGGATGATAATGCGATTAGTTTTTTAGCCTTA
TTTCTGGGGTAATTAATCAGCGAAGCGATGATTTTTGATCTATTAACAGATATATAAATGGAAAAGCTGC
ATAACCACTTTAACTAATACTTTCAACATTTTCAGTTTGTATTACTTCTTATTCAAATGTCATAAAAGTA
TCAACAAAAAATTGTTAATATACCTCTATACTTTAACGTCAAGGAGAAAAAACTATAATGTACACTCGCT
ATGTCGATAACAACTTCTGTGGCCCTGATGGCTACCCTCTTGAGTGCATTAAAGACCTTCTAGCACGTGC
TGGTAAAGCTTCATGCACTTTGTCCGAACAACTGGACTTTATTGACACTAAGAGGGGTGTATACTGCTGC
CGTGAACATGAGCATGAAATTGCTTGGTACACGGAACGTTCTGAAAAGAGCTATGAATTGCAGACACCTT
TTGAAATTAAATTGGCAAAGAAATTTGACACCTTCAATGGGGAATGTCCAAATTTTGTATTTCCCTTAAA
TTCCATAATCAAGACTATTCAACCAAGGGTTGAAAAGAAAAAGCTTGATGGCTTTATGGGTAGAATTCGA
TCTGTCTATCCAGTTGCGTCACCAAATGAATGCAACCAAATGTGCCTTTCAACTCTCATGAAGTGTGATC
ATTGTGGTGAAACTTCATGGCAGACGGGCGATTTTGTTAAAGCCACTTGCGAATTTTGTGGCACTGAGAA
TTTGACTAAAGAAGGTGCCACTACTTGTGGTTACTTACCCCAAAATGCTGTTGTTAAAATTTATTGTCCA
GCATGTCACAATTCAGAAGTAGGACCTGAGCATAGTCTTGCCGAATACCATAATGAATCTGGCTTGAAAA
CCATTCTTCGTAAGGGTGGTCGCACTATTGCCTTTGGAGGCTGTGTGTTCTCTTATGTTGGTTGCCATAA
CAAGTGTGCCTATTGGGTTCCACGTGCTAGCGCTAACATAGGTTGTAACCATACAGGTGTTGTTGGAGAA
GGTTCCGAAGGTCTTAATGACAACCTTCTTGAAATACTCCAAAAAGAGAAAGTCAACATCAATATTGTTG
GTGACTTTAAACTTAATGAAGAGATCGCCATTATTTTGGCATCTTTTTCTGCTTCCACAAGTGCTTTTGT
GGAAACTGTGAAAGGTTTGGATTATAAAGCATTCAAACAAATTGTTGAATCCTGTGGTAATTTTAAAGTT
ACAAAAGGAAAAGCTAAAAAAGGTGCCTGGAATATTGGTGAACAGAAATCAATACTGAGTCCTCTTTATG
CATTTGCATCAGAGGCTGCTCGTGTTGTACGATCAATTTTCTCCCGCACTCTTGAAACTGCTCAAAATTC
TGTGCGTGTTTTACAGAAGGCCGCTATAACAATACTAGATGGAATTTCACAGTATTCACTGAGACTCATT
GATGCTATGATGTTCACATCTGATTTGGCTACTAACAATCTAGTTGTAATGGCCTACATTACAGGTGGTG
TTGTTCAGTTGACTTCGCAGTGGCTAACTAACATCTTTGGCACTGTTTATGAAAAACTCAAACCCGTCCT
TGATTGGCTTGAAGAGAAGTTTAAGGAAGGTGTAGAGTTTCTTAGAGACGGTTGGGAAATTGTTAAATTT
ATCTCAACCTGTGCTTGTGAAATTGTCGGTGGACAAATTGTCACCTGTGCAAAGGAAATTAAGGAGAGTG
TTCAGACATTCTTTAAGCTTGTAAATAAATTTTTGGCTTTGTGTGCTGACTCTATCATTATTGGTGGAGC
TAAACTTAAAGCCTTGAATTTAGGTGAAACATTTGTCACGCACTCAAAGGGATTGTACAGAAAGTGTGTT
AAATCCAGAGAAGAAACTGGCCTACTCATGCCTCTAAAAGCCCCAAAAGAAATTATCTTCTTAGAGGGAG
AAACACTTCCCACAGAAGTGTTAACAGAGGAAGTTGTCTTGAAAACTGGTGATTTACAACCATTAGAACA
ACCTACTAGTGAAGCTGTTGAAGCTCCATTGGTTGGTACACCAGTTTGTATTAACGGGCTTATGTTGCTC
GAAATCAAAGACACAGAAAAGTACTGTGCCCTTGCACCTAATATGATGGTAACAAACAATACCTTCACAC
TCAAAGGCTAAACAGGCCCCTTTTCCTTTGTCGATATCATGTAATTAGTTATGTCACGCTTACATTCACG
CCCTCCTCCCACATCCGCTCTAACCGAAAAGGAAGGAGTTAGACAACCTGAAGTCTAGGTCCCTATTTAT
TTTTTTTAATAGTTATGTTAGTATTAAGAACGTTATTTATATTTCAAATTTTTCTTTTTTTTCTGTACAA
AGCGGCCGCCGAACCACTAGTGCACTGCAGTACACGGTTTCCTTGAAATTTTTTTGATTCGGTAATCTCC
GAACAGAAGGAAGAACGAAGGAAGGAGCACAGACTTAGATTGGTATATATACGCATATGTAGTGTTGAAG
AAACATGAAATTGCCCAGTATTCTTAACCCAACTGCACAGAACAAAAACGTGCAGGAAACGAAGATAAAT
CATGTCGAAAGCTACATATAAGGAACGTGCTGCTACTCATCCTAGTCCTGTTGCTGCCAAGCTATTTAAT
ATCATGCACGAAAAGCAAACAAACTTGTGTGCTTCATTGGATGTTCGTACCACCAAGGAATTACTGGAGT
TAGTTGAAGCATTAGGTCCCAAAATTTGTTTACTAAAAACACATGTGGATATCTTGACTGATTTTTCCAT
GGAGGGCACAGTTAAGCCGCTAAAGGCATTATCCGCCAAGTACAATTTTTTACTCTTCGAGGACAGAAAA
TTTGCTGACATTGGTAATACAGTCAAATTGCAGTACTCTGCGGGTGTATACAGAATAGCAGAATGGGCAG
ACATTACGAATGCACACGGTGTGGTGGGCCCAGGTATTGTTAGCGGTTTGAAGCAGGCGGCAGAAGAAGT
AACAAAGGAACCTAGAGGCCTTTTGATGTTAGCAGAATTGTCATGCAAGGGCTCCCTATCTACTGGAGAA
TATACTAAGGGTACTGTTGACATTGCGAAGAGCGACAAAGATTTTGTTATCGGCTTTATTGCTCAAAGAG
ACATGGGTGGAAGAGATGAAGGTTACGATTGGTTGATTATGACACCCGGTGTGGGTTTAGATGACAAGGG
AGATGCATTGGGTCAACAGTATAGAACCGTGGATGATGTGGTTTCTACAGGATCTGACATTATTATTGTT
GGAAGAGGACTATTTGCAAAGGGAAGGGATGCTAAGGTAGAGGGTGAACGTTACAGAAAAGCAGGCTGGG
AAGCATATTTGAGAAGATGCGGCCAGCAAAACTAAAAAACTGTATTATAAGTAAATGCATGTATACTAAA
CTCACAAATTAGAGCTTCAATTTAATTATATCAGTTATTACCCGAGTAACGAAGCATCTGTGCTTCATTT
TGTAGAACAAAAATGCAACGCGAGAGCGCTAATTTTTCAAACAAAGAATCTGAGCTGCATTTTTACAGAA
CAGAAATGCAACGCGAAAGCGCTATTTTACCAACGAAGAATCTGTGCTTCATTTTTGTAAAACAAAAATG
CAACGCGAGAGCGCTAATTTTTCAAACAAAGAATCTGAGCTGCATTTTTACAGAACAGAAATGCAACGCG
AGAGCGCTATTTTACCAACAAAGAATCTATACTTCTTTTTTGTTCTACAAAAATGCATCCCGAGAGCGCT
ATTTTTCTAACAAAGCATCTTAGATTACTTTTTTTCTCCTTTGTGCGCTCTATAATGCAGTCTCTTGATA
ACTTTTTGCACTGTAGGTCCGTTAAGGTTAGAAGAAGGCTACTTTGGTGTCTATTTTCTCTTCCATAAAA
AAAGCCTGACTCCACTTCCCGCGTTTACTGATTACTAGCGAAGCTGCGGGTGCATTTTTTCAAGATAAAG
GCATCCCCGATTATATTCTATACCGATGTGGATTGCGCATACTTTGTGAACAGAAAGTGATAGCGTTGAT
GATTCTTCATTGGTCAGAAAATTATGAACGGTTTCTTCTATTTTGTCTCTATATACTACGTATAGGAAAT
GTTTACATTTTCGTATTGTTTTCGATTCACTCTATGAATAGTTCTTACTACAATTTTTTTGTCTAAAGAG
TAATACTAGAGATAAACATAAAAAATGTAGAGGTCGAGTTTAGATGCAAGTTCAAGGAGCGAAAGGTGGA
TGGGTAGGTTATATAGGGATATAGCACAGAGATATATAGCAAAGAGATACTTTTGAGCAATGTTTGTGGA
AGCGGTATTCGCAATATTTTAGTAGCTCGTTACAGTCCGGTGCGTTTTTGGTTTTTTGAAAGTGCGTCAT
CAGAGCGCTTTTGGTTTTCAAAAGCGCTCTGAAGTTCCTATACTTTCTAGCTAGAGAATAGGAACTTCCC
GAGCGGCCGCGTGTTACAAGCTTGACTCCAGCGTAACTGGACTGCAATCAACTCACTGGCTCACCTTCAC
GGGTGGGCCTTTCTTCGGTAGAAAATCAAAGGATCTTCTTGAGATCCTTTTTTTCTGCGCGTAATCTGCT
GCTTGCAAACAAAAAAACCACCGCTACCAGCGGTGGTTTGTTTGCCGGATCAAGAGCTACCAACTCTTTT
TCCGAGGTAACTGGCTTCAGCAGAGCGCAGATACCAAATACTGTTCTTCTAGTGTAGCCGTAGTTAGGCC
ACCACTTCAAGAACTCTGTAGCACCGCCTACATACCTCGCTCTGCTAATCCTGTTACCAGTGGCTGCTGC
CAGTGGCGATAAGTCGTGTCTTACCGGGTTGGACTCAAGACGATAGTTACCGGATAAGGCGCAGCGGTCG
GGCTGAACGGGGGGTTCGTGCACACAGCCCAGCTTGGAGCGAACGACCTACACCGAACTGAGATACCTAC
AGCGTGAGCTATGAGAAAGCGCCACGCTTCCCGAAGGGAGAAAGGCGGACAGGTATCCGGTAAGCGGCAG
GGTCGGAACAGGAGAGCGCACGAGGGAGCTTCCAGGGGTAAACGCCTGGTATCTTTATAGTCCTGTCGGG
TTTCGCCACCTCTGACTTGAGCATCGATTTTTGTGATGCTCGTCAGGGGGGCGGAGCCTATGGAAAAACG
CCAGCAACGCAGAAAGGCCCACCCGAAGGTGAGCCAGGTGATTACATTTGGGCCCTCATCAGAGGTTTTC
ACCGTCATCACCGAAACGCGCGAGGCAGCTGCGGTAAAGCTCATCAGCGTGGTCGTGAAGCGATTCACAG
ATGTCTGCCTGTTCATCCGCGTCCAGCTCGTTGAGTTTCTCCAGAAGCGTTAATGTCTGGCTTCTGATAA
AGCGGGCCATGTTAAGGGCGGTTTTTTCCTGTTTGGTCACTTACCAATGCTTAATCAGTGAGGCACCTAT
CTCAGCGATCTGTCTATTTCGTTCATCCATAGTTGCCTGACTCCCCGTCGTGTAGATAACTACGATGCGG
GAGGGCTTACCATCTGGCCCCAGTGCTGCAATGATACCGCGAGACCCACGCTCACCGGCTCCAGATTTAT
CAGCAATAAACCAGCCAGCCGGGAGGGCCGAGCGCAGAAGTGATCCTGCAACTTTATCCGCCTCCATCCA
GTCTATTAATTGTTGCCGGGAAGCTAGAGTAAGTAGTTCGCCAGTTAATAGTTTGCGCAACGTTGTTGCC
ATTGCTACAGGCATCGTGGTGTCACGCTCGTCGTTTGGTATGGCTTCATTCAGCTCCGGTTCCCAACGAT
CAAGGCGAGTTACATGATCCCCCATGTTGTGCAAAAAAGCGGTTAGCTCCTTCGGTCCTCCGATCGTTGC
CAGAAGTAAGTTGGCCGCAGTGTTATCACTCATGGTTATGGCAGCACTGCATAATTCTCTTACTGTCATG
CCATCCGTGAGATGCTTTTCTGTGACTGGTGAGTACTCAACCAAGTCATTCTGAGAATAGTGTATGCGGC
GACCGAGTTGCTCTTGCCCGGCGTCAATACGGGATAATACCGCGCCACATAGCAGAACTTTAAAAGTGCT
CATCATTGGAAAACGTTCTTCGGGGCGTAAACTCTCAAGGATCTTACCGCTGTTGAGATCCAGTTCGATG
TAACCCACTCGTGCACCCAACTGATCTTCAGCATCTTTTACTTTCACCAGCGTTTCTGGGTGAGCAAAAA
CAGGAAGGCAAAATGCCGCAAAAAAGGGAATAAGGGCGACACGGAAATGTTGAATACTCATTTTAGCTTC
CTTAGCTCCTGAAAATCTCGATAACTCAAAAAATACGCCCGGTAGTGATCTTATTTCATTATGGTGAAAG
TTGGAACCTCTTACGTGCCGATCAAGTCAAAAGCCTCCGGTCGGAGGCTTTTGACTTTCTGCTATGGAGG
TCAGGTATGATTTAAATGGTCAGTTAGA
